>Addgene plasmid #134219 | pKM634 | addgene partial sequence | sequence record 272887 | Addgene NGS Result
GCGAGTTTAAACACTAGTATCGATTCGCGACCTACTCCGGAATATTAATAGATCATGGAGATAATTAAAA
TGATAACCATCTCGCAAATAAATAAGTATTTTACTGTTTTCGTAACAGTTTTGTAATAAAAAAACCTATA
AATATTCCGGATTATTCATACCGTCCCACCATCGGGCGCGGATCCATGGAGGAACAGCCACAAATGCAGG
ATGCCGATGAACCAGCAGACTCAGGAGGTGAAGGTCGCGCAGGAGGCCCGCCACAAGTTGCCGGAGCACA
AGCAGCGTGTAGTGAGGATCGTATGACCCTGCTGCTGCGCCTGCGTGCACAAACAAAACAGCAACTGCTG
GAGTATAAAAGCATGGTCGATGCCAGCGAAGAAAAAACCCCAGAGCAAATCATGCAAGAGAAACAAATCG
AGGCCAAAATCGAGGACCTGGAAAACGAAATTGAAGAAGTGAAAGTCGCCTTTGAGATCAAAAAACTGGC
CCTGGATCGTATGCGTCTGTCTACAGCCCTGAAAAAAAACCTGGAGAAAATCAGTCGTCAGTCAAGCGTT
CTGATGGACAACATGAAACACCTGCTGGAACTGAACAAACTGATCATGAAATCTCAGCAAGAGTCGTGGG
ATCTGGAGGAGAAACTGCTGGATATTCGTAAAAAACGCCTGCAGCTGAAACAAGCAAGCGAGTCTAAACT
GCTCGAGATCCAGACCGAAAAAAACAAACAGAAAATCGACCTGGACAGCATGGAAAATTCCGAGCGTATC
AAAATCATCCGCCAGAATCTGCAGATGGAAATCAAAATCACCACCGTCATCCAACACGTCTTTCAGAACC
TGATCCTGGGTAGCAAAGTGAATTGGGCCGAGGACCCTGCCCTGAAAGAGATTGTTCTGCAACTGGAGAA
AAATGTGGACATGATGTGAGTCGACGAGMTCAYKKRKMKMRTTAAAATGATAACCATCTCGCAAATAAAT
AAGTATTTTACTGTTTTCGTAACAGTTTTGTAATAAAAAAACCTATAAATATTCCGGATTATTCATACCG
TCCCACCATCGGGCGCGGATCCATGAGCCCACAGAAACGTGTAAAAAATGTCCAGGCCCAGAACCGTACC
AGTCAAGGCAGTAGCAGCTTCCAAACAACCCTGTCAGCATGGAAAGTGAAACAGGACCCGAGCAACAGCA
AAAACATCTCTAAACATGGCCAGAATAACCCAGTTGGCGACTATGAGCACGCCGATGATCAAGCAGAAGA
GGACGCCCTGCAAATGGCGGTAGGCTATTTCGAAAAAGGCCCTATCAAAGCCAGTCAGAACAAAGACAAA
ACGCTGGAGAAACACCTGAAAACCGTGGAGAACGTGGCATGGAAAAATGGTCTGGCGAGCGAAGAAATCG
ACATCCTGCTGAATATTGCCCTGAGCGGCAAATTTGGTAATGCCGTGAATACCCGTATCCTGAAATGTAT
GATCCCGGCAACCGTGATTAGTGAAGATTCCGTCGTGAAAGCGGTGTCATGGCTGTGTGTTGGCAAATGT
TCCGGTAGCACGAAAGTTCTGTTCTATCGCTGGCTGGTTGCCATGTTCGATTTTATCGACCGTAAAGAGC
AGATCAACCTGCTGTATGGCTTCTTCTTTGCCTCACTGCAGGACGATGCCCTGTGTCCTTATGTGTGTCA
CCTGCTGTATCTGCTGACCAAAAAAGAAAACGTCAAACCTTTCCGTGTCCGTAAACTGCTGGACCTGCAA
GCCAAAATGGGTATGCAGCCTCACCTGCAAGCACTGCTGTCTCTGTATAAATTCTTTGCCCCGGCACTGA
TTTCCGTTAGTCTGCCGGTTCGTAAAAAAATCTATTTCAAAAACAGCGAGAACCTGTGGAAAACGGCTCT
GCTGGCCGTTAAACAGCGTAATCGTGGTCCTTCCCCTGAACCGCTGAAACTGATGCTGGGACCGGCTAAC
GTTCGTCCGCTGAAACGTAAATGGAACTCCCTGTCGGTGATTCCAGTACTGAACTCAAGCTCGTATACTA
AAGAGTGTGGTAAAAAAGAGATGAGCCTGAGCGATTGTCTGAATCGTAGTGGCTCCTTCCCTCTGGAGCA
GCTGCAATCTTTCCCACAACTGCTGCAAAACATCCATTGTCTGGAACTGCCTAGCCAAATGGGCTCTGTG
CTGAACAATTCGCTGCTGCTGCACTATATCAACTGTGTCCGTGATGAACCAGTTCTGCTGCGCTTCTATT
ATTGGCTGTCTCAGACTCTGCAGGAAGAGTGTATCTGGTATAAAGTGAACAACTATGAGCGTGGTAAAGA
GTTCACTAACTTTCTCGACACCATTATTCGTGCCGAATGCTTTCTGCAAGAGGGCTTCTATTCCTGTGAA
GCGTTCCTGTATAAAAGCCTGCCACTGTGGGATGGGCTGTGTTGTCGTAGCCAGTTTCTGCAACTGGTGA
GCTGGATTCCTTTTAGCAGCTTTAGCGAGGTTAAACCGCTGCTGTTTGACCATCTGGCACAGCTGTTCTT
CACCAGCACCATCTATTTCAAATGCTCCGTGCTGCAATCCCTGAAAGAGCTGCTGCAAAATTGGCTGCTG
TGGCTGTCTATGGATATTCACATGAAACCGGTGACCAATTCTCCTCTGGAAACCACTCTGGGTGGTTCTA
TGAATAGCGTGAGCAAACTGATCCACTATGTGGGTTGGCTGAGTACAACCGCAATGCGTCTGGAGAGCAA
CAACACCTTTCTGCTGCATTTCATCCTGGACTTCTATGAGAAAGTGTGTGACATCTATATCAATTATAAC
CTGCCTCTGGTTGTGCTGTTCCCTCCTGGCATCTTCTATAGCGCCCTGCTGTCTCTGGATACTAGCATCC
TGAATCAACTGTGCTTCATTATGCACCGTTATCGTAAAAACCTGACGGCGGCGAAAAAAAACGAGCTGGT
ACAGAAAACCAAAAGCGAGTTCAACTTCAGCTCCAAAACCTATCAAGAGTTTAATCATTATCTGACCTCC
ATGGTCGGGTGTCTGTGGACATCAAAACCGTTCGGTAAAGGCATCTATATCGACCCGGAGATCCTGGAAA
AAACGGGTGTAGCCGAGTATAAAAACTCCCTGAACGTGGTCCACCATCCGTCATTTCTGTCTTATGCTGT
GTCCTTCCTGCTGCAGGAATCTCCTGAAGAGCGTACCGTTAATGTGAGCAGTATTCGTGGCAAAAAATGG
TCGTGGTATCTGGACTATCTGTTCTCTCAAGGTCTGCAAGGGCTGAAACTGTTTATCCGTAGCAGCGTTC
ACCATAGCAGTATCCCTCGTGCTGAAGGGATCAACTGTAATAACCAGTATCTGGAGTGAGAATTCAAAGG
YMWWMGWYSAYGRRSWYAMTTRWMRYGRTAACCATCTCGCAAATAAATAAGTATTTTACTGTTTTCGTAA
CAGTTTTGTAATAAAAAAACCTATAAATATTCCGGATTATTCATACCGTCCCACCATCGGGCGCGGATCC
ATGAACCAGGAGGATCTGGACCCTGATAGTACTACCGATGTCGGTGATGTGACCAATACCGAAGAAGAGC
TGATTCGTGAGTGTGAAGAAATGTGGAAAGACATGGAGGAATGCCAAAACAAACTGAGCCTGATTGGAAC
CGAAACTCTGACCGATAGCAATGCCCAACTGAGTCTGCTGATTATGCAGGTGAAATGCCTGACTGCTGAA
CTGAGCCAATGGCAGAAAAAAACACCGGAAACCATCCCGCTGACTGAAGATGTGCTGATTACGCTGGGTA
AAGAAGAATTTCAGAAACTGCGCCAGGACCTGGAAATGGTGCTGTCTACCAAAGAGTCCAAAAACGAAAA
ACTGAAAGAGGACCTGGAGCGTGAACAACGTTGGCTGGACGAACAGCAGCAAATCATGGAATCCCTGAAC
GTTCTGCACTCTGAGCTGAAAAACAAAGTGGAAACCTTTAGCGAAAGCCGTATCTTTAACGAACTGAAAA
CAAAAATGCTGAACATCAAAGAGTATAAAGAGAAACTGCTGAGTACACTGGGGGAATTTCTGGAAGATCA
CTTCCCTCTGCCTGATCGTAGTGTTAAAAAAAAAAAAAAAAACATCCAAGAAAGCTCCGTGAACCTGATC
ACTCTGCACGAGATGCTGGAAATCCTGATTAATCGCCTGTTTGACGTGCCACACGACCCTTATGTGAAAA
TCTCCGACAGCTTCTGGCCTCCTTATGTTGAACTGCTGCTGCGTAATGGTAWWGCWCWGYKKSMTSCWGM
SACCGCTGAGCAATAACTATCATAACCCCTAGGGTATACCCATCTAAGGTAGCGAGTTTAAACACTAGTA
TCGATTCGCGACCTACTCCGGAATATTAATAGATCATGGAGATAATTAAAATGATAACCATCTCGCAAAT
AAATAAGTATTTTACTGTTTTCGTAACAGTTTTGTAATAAAAAAACCTATAAATATTCCGGATTATTCAT
ACCGTCCCACCATCGGGCGCGGATCCAACTCCTAAAAAACCGCCACCATGTCGGTGTTGAGGCCCCTGGA
CAAGCTGCCCGGCCTGAACACGGCCACAATCTTGCTGGTGGGCACGGAGGATGCTCTTCTGCAGCAGCTG
GCGGACTCGATGCTCAAAGAGGACTGCGCCTCCGAGCTGAAGGTCCACTTGGCAAAGTCCCTCCCTTTGC
CCTCCAGTGTGAATCGGCCCCGAATTGACCTGATCGTGTTTGTGGTTAATCTTCACAGCAAATACAGTCT
CCAGAACACAGAGGAGTCCCTGCGCCATGTGGATGCCAGCTTCTTCTTGGGGAAGGTGTGTTTCCTCGCC
ACAGGTGCTGGGCGGGAGAGCCACTGCAGCATTCACCGGCACACCGTGGTGAAGCTGGCCCACACCTATC
AAAGCCCCCTGCTCTACTGTGACCTGGAGGTGGAAGGCTTTAGGGCCACCATGGCGCAGCGCCTGGTGCG
CGTGCTGCAGATCTGTGCTGGCCACGTGCCCGGTGTCTCAGCTCTGAACCTGCTSYYSCWGYYKMGAMRM
KCTTGTCGAGAAGTACTAGAGGATCATAATCAGCCATACCACATTTGTAGAGGTTTTACTTGCTTTAAAA
AACCTCCCACACCTCCCCCTGAACCTGAAACATAAAATGAATGCAATTGTTGTTGTTAACTTGTTTATTG
CAGCTTATAATGGTTACAAATAAAGCAATAGCATCACAAATTTCACAAATAAAGCATTTTTTTCACTGCA
TTCTAGTTGTGGTTTGTCCAAACTCATCAATGTATCTTATCATGTCTGGATCTGATCACTGCTTGAGCCT
AGAAGATCCGGCTGCTAACAAAGCCCGAAAGGAAGCTGAGTTGGCTGCTGCCACCGCTGAGCAATAACTA
TCATAACCCCTAGGGTATACCCATCTAATKGGAACCAGATAAGTGAAATCTAGTTCCAAACTATTTTGTC
ATTTTTAATTTTCGTATTAGCTTACGACGCTACACCCAGTTCCCATCTATTTTGTCACTCTTCCCTAAAT
AATCCTTAAAAACTCCATTTCCACCCCTCCCAGTTCCCAACTATTTTGTCCGCCCACAACCGGTTGACTT
GGGTCAACTGTCAGACCAAGTTTACTCATATATACTTTAGATTGATTTAAAACTTCATTTTTAATTTAAA
AGGATCTAGGTGAAGATCCTTTTTGATAATCTCATGACCAAAATCCCTTAACGTGAGTTTTCGTTCCACT
GAGCGTCAGACCCCGTAGAAAAGATCAAAGGATCTTCTTGAGATCCTTTTTTTCTGCGCGTAATCTGCTG
CTTGCAAACAAAAAAACCACCGCTACCAGCGGTGGTTTGTTTGCCGGATCAAGAGCTACCAACTCTTTTT
CCGAAGGTAACTGGCTTCAGCAGAGCGCAGATACCAAATACTGTTCTTCTAGTGTAGCCGTAGTTAGGCC
ACCACTTCAAGAACTCTGTAGCACCGCCTACATACCTCGCTCTGCTAATCCTGTTACCAGTGGCTGCTGC
CAGTGGCGATAAGTCGTGTCTTACCGGGTTGGACTCAAGACGATAGTTACCGGATAAGGCGCAGCGGTCG
GGCTGAACGGGGGGTTCGTGCACACAGCCCAGCTTGGAGCGAACGACCTACACCGAACTGAGATACCTAC
AGCGTGAGCTATGAGAAAGCGCCACGCTTCCCGAAGGGAGAAAGGCGGACAGGTATCCGGTAAGCGGCAG
GGTCGGAACAGGAGAGCGCACGAGGGAGCTTCCAGGGGGAAACGCCTGGTATCTTTATAGTCCTGTCGGG
TTTCGCCACCTCTGACTTGAGCGTCGATTTTTGTGATGCTCGTCAGGGGGGCGGAGCCTATGGAAAAACG
CCAGCAACGCGGCCTTTTTACGGTTCCTGGCCTTTTGCTGGCCTTTTGCTCACATGTTCTTTCCTGCGTT
ATCCCCTGATTGACTTGGGTCGCTCTTCCTGTGGATGCGCAGATGCCCTGCGTAAGCGGGTGTGGGCGGA
CAATAAAGTCTTAAACTGAACAAAATAGATCTAAACTATGACAATAAAGTCTTAAACTAGACAGAATAGT
TGTAAACTGAAATCAGTCCAGTTATGCTGTGAAAAAGCATACTGGACTTTTGTTATGGCTAAAGCAAACT
CTTCATTTTCTGAAGTGCAAATTGCCCGTCGTATTAAAGAGGGGCGTGGCCAAGGGCATGTAAAGACTAT
ATTCGCGGCGTTGTGACAATTTACCGAACAACTCCGCGGCCGGGAAGCCGATCTCGGCTTGAACGAATTG
TTAGGTGGCGGTACTTGGGTCGATATCAAAGTGCATCACTTCTTCCCGTATGCCCAACTTTGTATAGAGA
GCCACTGCGGGATCGTCACCGTAATCTGCTTGCACGTAGATCACATAAGCACCAAGCGCGTTGGCCTCAT
GCTTGAGGAGATTGATGAGCGCGGTGGCAATGCCCTGCCTCCGGTGCTCGCCGGAGACTGCGAGATCATA
GATATAGATCTCACTACGCGGCTGCTCAAACTTGGGCAGAACGTAAGCCGCGAGAGCGCCAACAACCGCT
TCTTGGTCGAAGGCAGCAAGCGCGATGAATGTCTTACTACGGAGCAAGTTCCCGAGGTAATCGGAGTCCG
GCTGATGTTGGGAGTAGGTGGCTACGTCTCCGAACTCACGACCGAAAAGATCAAGAGCAGCCCGCATGGA
TTTGACTTGGTCAGGGCCGAGCCTACATGTGCGAATGATGCCCATACTTGAGCCACCTAACTTTGTTTTA
GGGCGACTGCCCTGCTGCGTAACATCGTTGCTGCTGCGTAACATCGTTGCTGCTCCATAACATCAAACAT
CGACCCACGGCGTAACGCGCTTGCTGCTTGGATGCCCGAGGCATAGACTGTACAAAAAAACAGTCATAAC
AAGCCATGAAAACCGCCACTGCGCCGTTACCACCGCTGCGTTCGGTCAAGGTTCTGGACCAGTTGCGTGA
GCGCATACGCTACTTGCATTACAGTTTACGAACCGAACAGGCTTATGTCAACTGGGTTCGTGCCTTCATC
CGTTTCCACGGTGTGCGTCACCCGGCAACCTTGGGCAGCAGCGAAGTCGCCATAACTTCGTATAGCATAC
ATTATACGAAGTTATCTGTAACTATAACGGTCCTAAGGTA
