[The description below was written by a language model from this plasmid's Addgene catalogue record.]
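Description:
pKM634 is an insect-cell expression plasmid built on the pACEBac1 backbone and intended for baculovirus-mediated production of the human CENP-HIKM complex. It is maintained in standard E. coli cloning strains as a high-copy plasmid under gentamicin selection. pACEBac1 is generally known as an acceptor vector of the MultiBac system, a type of transfer plasmid whose expression cargo is moved into a baculoviral genome (bacmid) so that recombinant virus can be generated and used to infect insect cells. However, no feature table accompanies this entry, so the specific origin, transposition elements, promoters and terminators present in this construct cannot be confirmed from the record.

The insert is listed as "CENP HIKM" of human origin, which indicates coding sequences for the four constitutive centromere-associated proteins CENP-H, CENP-I, CENP-K and CENP-M, combined in one plasmid so that the subunits can be co-expressed and assemble as a complex in the same infected cell. The record does not state how the four open reading frames are arranged, which promoters drive each of them, or whether any subunit carries an affinity or epitope tag. The insert was introduced by restriction enzyme cloning, using sites recorded as BstX on the 5′ side and "IceU" on the 3′ side, and it is not known whether either site survived. This site pairing is consistent with the multiplication-module strategy used to concatenate expression cassettes in MultiBac vectors, though the record does not say so explicitly.

The construct is suited to producing recombinant CENP-HIKM for biochemical and interaction studies of the centromere-kinetochore interface, the subject of the associated publication.
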