Addgene plasmid #134219: pKM634
Purpose: Baculovirus expression of CENP-HIKM
Depositing lab: Iain Cheeseman. Depositing organization: Whitehead Institute for Biomedical Research. Publication: The CENP-L-N Complex Forms a Critical Node in an Integrated Meshwork of Interactions at the Centromere-Kinetochore Interface. McKinley KL, Sekulic N, Guo LY, Tsinman T, Black BE, Cheeseman IM. Mol Cell. 2015 Dec 17;60(6):886-98. doi: 10.1016/j.molcel.2015.10.027. Epub 2015 Nov 19. PubMed 26698661.
Backbone
  Vector backbone: pACEBac1
  Vector type: Insect Expression
Growth in bacteria
  Bacterial resistance: Gentamicin, 10 μg/mL
  Growth temperature: 37°C
  Growth strain: DH5alpha
  Copy number: High Copy
Gene/Insert
  Gene/Insert name: CENP HIKM
  Species: H. sapiens (human)
  Cloning method: Restriction Enzyme; 5′ cloning site BstX (unknown if destroyed); 3′ cloning site IceU (unknown if destroyed)
Terms and licenses: Academic/Nonprofit Terms; Industry Terms: Not Available to Industry
How to cite: pKM634 was a gift from Iain Cheeseman (Addgene plasmid # 134219 ; http://n2t.net/addgene:134219 ; RRID:Addgene_134219)
